>Addgene plasmid #85584 | pHW394 (15xUAS::GFP::let-858 3'UTR) | depositor full sequence | sequence record 165897 | pHW394 (15xUAS::GFP::let-858 3'UTR) sequence 4493 bps
AAGCTTGCTAGCCCATGATTACGCCAAGCTACGGGCGGAGTACTGTCCTCCGAGCGGAGTACTGTCCTCC
GAGCGGAGTACTGTCCTCCGAGCGGAGTACTGTCCTCCGAGCGGAGTACTGTCCTCCGAGCGGAGACTCC
CTAGCCCATGATTACGCCAAGCTACGGGCGGAGTACTGTCCTCCGAGCGGAGTACTGTCCTCCGAGCGGA
GTACTGTCCTCCGAGCGGAGTACTGTCCTCCGAGCGGAGTACTGTCCTCCGAGCGGAGACTCCCTAGCCC
ATGATTACGCCAAGCTACGGGCGGAGTACTGTCCTCCGAGCGGAGTACTGTCCTCCGAGCGGAGTACTGT
CCTCCGAGCGGAGTACTGTCCTCCGAGCGGAGTACTGTCCTCCGAGCGGAGACTCCCTAGGGGCGGCCGC
ACTGACTGGGCCGGCCAAAAATGCATAAGGTTTTGCTGGCACTGTTCTTTATCTTTCTGGCACCAGCATC
CGCACTGGCAGTCTCCGAACCGGCCTGCAGGTCGATTTTTTGCAAATTACGAGCGTTGTAGGGGGCGGAG
CGATAGGTCCTATAGGTTTTGGTATATCATCATTCATTCATTCATTGGTACATTCATTTACCCACCTTCC
TCTTTCTGAGCTTCTCTGGAGTTCTGTGCTTCCTTTTTCCCTTATCTTTATACTGTAATTTTTAACTTTC
AGGCATTGATTGGCGCGCCTCTAGAGGATCCCCGGGATTGGCCAAAGGACCCAAAGGTATGTTTCGAATG
ATACTAACATAACATAGAACATTTTCAGGAGGACCCTTGGCTAGCGTCGACGGTACCGGTAGAAAAAATG
AGTAAAGGAGAAGAACTTTTCACTGGAGTTGTCCCAATTCTTGTTGAATTAGATGGTGATGTTAATGGGC
ACAAATTTTCTGTCAGTGGAGAGGGTGAAGGTGATGCAACATACGGAAAACTTACCCTTAAATTTATTTG
CACTACTGGAAAACTACCTGTTCCATGGGTAAGTTTAAACATATATATACTAACTAACCCTGATTATTTA
AATTTTCAGCCAACACTTGTCACTACTTTCTGTTATGGTGTTCAATGCTTCTCGAGATACCCAGATCATA
TGAAACGGCATGACTTTTTCAAGAGTGCCATGCCCGAAGGTTATGTACAGGAAAGAACTATATTTTTCAA
AGATGACGGGAACTACAAGACACGTAAGTTTAAACAGTTCGGTACTAACTAACCATACATATTTAAATTT
TCAGGTGCTGAAGTCAAGTTTGAAGGTGATACCCTTGTTAATAGAATCGAGTTAAAAGGTATTGATTTTA
AAGAAGATGGAAACATTCTTGGACACAAATTGGAATACAACTATAACTCACACAATGTATACATCATGGC
AGACAAACAAAAGAATGGAATCAAAGTTGTAAGTTTAAACATGATTTTACTAACTAACTAATCTGATTTA
AATTTTCAGAACTTCAAAATTAGACACAACATTGAAGATGGAAGCGTTCAACTAGCAGACCATTATCAAC
AAAATACTCCAATTGGCGATGGCCCTGTCCTTTTACCAGACAACCATTACCTGTCCACACAATCTGCCCT
TTCGAAAGATCCCAACGAAAAGAGAGACCACATGGTCCTTCTTGAGTTTGTAACAGCTGCTGGGATTACA
CATGGCATGGATGAACTATACAAATAGCATTCGTAGAATTCGCTAGCCGGCCATACAAGTAATCCGGATG
ATCGACGCCAACGTCGTTGAATTTTCAAATTTTAAATACTGAATATTTGTTTTTTTTCCTATTATTTATT
TATTCTCTTTGTGTTTTTTTTCTTGCTTTCTAAAAAATTAATTCAATCCAAATCTAAACATTTTTTTTTC
TCTTTCCGTCTCCCAATTCGTATTCCGCTCCTCTCATCTGAACACAATGTGCAAGTTTATTTATCTTCTC
GCTTTCATTTCATTAGGACGTGGGGGGAATTGGTGGAAGGGGGAAACACACAAAAGGATGATGGAAATGA
AATAAGGACACACAATATGCAACAACATTCAATTCAGAAATATGGAGGAAGGTTTAAAAGAAAACATAAA
AATATATAGAGGAGGAAGGAAAACTAGTAAAAAATAAGCAAAGAAATTAGGCGAACGATGAGAATTGTCC
TCGCTTGGGCCCAAAAGGCCTTTTTTTTTTGGCGCCGACGTCAGGTGGCACTTTTCGGGGAAATGTGCGC
GGAACCCCTATTTGTTTATTTTTCTAAATACATTCAAATATGTATCCGCTCATGAGACAATAACCCTGAT
AAATGCTTCAATAATATTGAAAAAGGAAGAGTATGAGTATTCAACATTTCCGTGTCGCCCTTATTCCCTT
TTTTGCGGCATTTTGCCTTCCTGTTTTTGCTCACCCAGAAACGCTGGTGAAAGTAAAAGATGCTGAAGAT
CAGTTGGGTGCACGAGTGGGTTACATCGAACTGGATCTCAACAGCGGTAAGATCCTTGAGAGTTTTCGCC
CCGAAGAACGTTTTCCAATGATGAGCACTTTTAAAGTTCTGCTATGTGGCGCGGTATTATCCCGTATTGA
CGCCGGGCAAGAGCAACTCGGTCGCCGCATACACTATTCTCAGAATGACTTGGTTGAGTACTCACCAGTC
ACAGAAAAGCATCTTACGGATGGCATGACAGTAAGAGAATTATGCAGTGCTGCCATAACCATGAGTGATA
ACACTGCGGCCAACTTACTTCTGACAACGATCGGAGGACCGAAGGAGCTAACCGCTTTTTTGCACAACAT
GGGGGATCATGTAACTCGCCTTGATCGTTGGGAACCGGAGCTGAATGAAGCCATACCAAACGACGAGCGT
GACACCACGATGCCTGTAGCAATGGCAACAACGTTGCGCAAACTATTAACTGGCGAACTACTTACTCTAG
CTTCCCGGCAACAATTAATAGACTGGATGGAGGCGGATAAAGTTGCAGGACCACTTCTGCGCTCGGCCCT
TCCGGCTGGCTGGTTTATTGCTGATAAATCTGGAGCCGGTGAGCGTGGGTCTCGCGGTATCATTGCAGCA
CTGGGGCCAGATGGTAAGCCCTCCCGTATCGTAGTTATCTACACGACGGGGAGTCAGGCAACTATGGATG
AACGAAATAGACAGATCGCTGAGATAGGTGCCTCACTGATTAAGCATTGGTAACTGTCAGACCAAGTTTA
CTCATATATACTTTAGATTGATTTAAAACTTCATTTTTAATTTAAAAGGATCTAGGTGAAGATCCTTTTT
GATAATCTCATGACCAAAATCCCTTAACGTGAGTTTTCGTTCCACTGAGCGTCAGACCCCGTAGAAAAGA
TCAAAGGATCTTCTTGAGATCCTTTTTTTCTGCGCGTAATCTGCTGCTTGCAAACAAAAAAACCACCGCT
ACCAGCGGTGGTTTGTTTGCCGGATCAAGAGCTACCAACTCTTTTTCCGAAGGTAACTGGCTTCAGCAGA
GCGCAGATACCAAATACTGTCCTTCTAGTGTAGCCGTAGTTAGGCCACCACTTCAAGAACTCTGTAGCAC
CGCCTACATACCTCGCTCTGCTAATCCTGTTACCAGTGGCTGCTGCCAGTGGCGATAAGTCGTGTCTTAC
CGGGTTGGACTCAAGACGATAGTTACCGGATAAGGCGCAGCGGTCGGGCTGAACGGGGGGTTCGTGCACA
CAGCCCAGCTTGGAGCGAACGACCTACACCGAACTGAGATACCTACAGCGTGAGCATTGAGAAAGCGCCA
CGCTTCCCGAAGGGAGAAAGGCGGACAGGTATCCGGTAAGCGGCAGGGTCGGAACAGGAGAGCGCACGAG
GGAGCTTCCAGGGGGAAACGCCTGGTATCTTTATAGTCCTGTCGGGTTTCGCCACCTCTGACTTGAGCGT
CGATTTTTGTGATGCTCGTCAGGGGGGCGGAGCCTATGGAAAAACGCCAGCAACGCGGCCTTTTTACGGT
TCCTGGCCTTTTGCTGGCCTTTTGCTCACATGTTCTTTCCTGCGTTATCCCCTGATTCTGTGGATAACCG
TATTACCGCCTTTGAGTGAGCTGATACCGCTCGCCGCAGCCGAACGACCGAGCGCAGCGAGTCAGTGAGC
GAGGAAGCGGAAGAGCGCCCAATACGCAAACCGCCTCTCCCCGCGCGTTGGCCGATTCATTAATGCAGCT
GGCACGACAGGTTTCCCGACTGGAAAGCGGGCAGTGAGCGCAACGCAATTAATGTGAGTTAGCTCACTCA
TTAGGCACCCCAGGCTTTACACTTTATGCTTCCGGCTCGTATGTTGTGTGGAATTGTGAGCGGATAACAA
TTTCACACAGGAAACAGCTATGACCATGATTACGCCAAGCTGTAAGTTTAAACATGATCTTACTAACTAA
CTATTCTCATTTAAATTTTCAGAGCTTAAAAATGGCTGAAATCACTCACAACGATGGATACGCTAACAAC
TTGGAAATGAAAT
Features (pLannotate 1.2.2; 12 found; start..end, strand, type, name):
     36..130     +  protein_bind   5X UAS: five tandem copies of the "ScaI site" 17-mer CGGAGTACTGTCCTCCG, an upstream activating sequence (UAS) that efficiently binds yeast Gal4 (Webster et al., 1988; Pfeiffer et al., 2010) GAL4
    169..263     +  protein_bind   5X UAS: five tandem copies of the "ScaI site" 17-mer CGGAGTACTGTCCTCCG, an upstream activating sequence (UAS) that efficiently binds yeast Gal4 (Webster et al., 1988; Pfeiffer et al., 2010) GAL4
    302..396     +  protein_bind   5X UAS: five tandem copies of the "ScaI site" 17-mer CGGAGTACTGTCCTCCG, an upstream activating sequence (UAS) that efficiently binds yeast Gal4 (Webster et al., 1988; Pfeiffer et al., 2010) GAL4
    719..736     -  misc_feature   MCS (fragment): pUC18/19 multiple cloning site
    841..1701    +  CDS            sg25: sg25 is a basic (constitutively fluorescent) green fluorescent protein published in 1997, derived from Aequorea victoria.
   2238..2342    +  promoter       AmpR promoter: bla
   2343..3203    +  CDS            AmpR: β-lactamase; bla; confers resistance to ampicillin, carbenicillin, and related antibiotics
   3374..3962    +  rep_origin     ori: high-copy-number ColE1/pMB1/pBR322/pUC origin of replication
   4145..4237    +  CDS            lacI (fragment): lac repressor; lacI; The lac repressor binds to the lac operator to inhibit transcription in E. coli. This inhibition can be relieved by adding lactose or isopropyl-β-D-thiogalactopyranoside (IPTG).
   4250..4271    +  protein_bind   CAP binding site: CAP binding activates transcription in the presence of cAMP. E. coli catabolite activator protein
   4286..4316    +  promoter       lac promoter: promoter for the E. coli lac operon
   4324..4340    +  protein_bind   lac operator: The lac repressor binds to the lac operator to inhibit transcription in E. coli. This inhibition can be relieved by adding lactose or isopropyl-β-D-thiogalactopyranoside (IPTG). lac repressor encoded by lacI
