[The description below was written by a language model from this plasmid's Addgene catalogue record and pLannotate feature annotations shown in this document.]
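Description:
pHW394 (15xUAS::GFP::let-858 3'UTR) is a 4,493 bp worm expression plasmid built on the pPD117.01 backbone from the Fire Lab C. elegans vector kit. It serves as the effector (reporter) half of cGAL, a GAL4-UAS bipartite expression system adapted for Caenorhabditis elegans. In E. coli it is maintained as a high-copy plasmid through a ColE1/pUC-type origin and selected with ampicillin via the bla gene and its native promoter. Remnants of the pUC cloning region (a lacI fragment, CAP binding site, lac promoter and operator, and a partial multiple cloning site) are also annotated and are backbone carry-over rather than functional parts of the worm cassette.

The roughly 1.7 kb insert, cloned between HindIII and EcoRI sites that are both retained, begins with three tandem blocks of five Gal4-binding 17-mers, giving fifteen UAS copies. According to the catalogue record, these sit upstream of the delta pes-10 element, a minimal basal promoter commonly used in worm vectors, which should give little expression on its own. This element is not picked up in the automated feature table. The regulatory region drives GFP carrying the S65C mutation and three synthetic introns, which improve expression in C. elegans. The annotation software labels this coding region as a related Aequorea-derived green variant. The let-858 3'UTR named in the construct title supplies the downstream processing signals, though it too is unannotated.

In use, the plasmid is introduced into worms alongside, or crossed to, a driver line expressing the cGAL transcriptional activator under a tissue-specific promoter. GFP fluorescence then reports where and when the driver is active.
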