Addgene plasmid #85584: pHW394 (15xUAS::GFP::let-858 3'UTR)
Purpose: cGAL effector (15xUAS::GFP::let-858 3'UTR) construct for C. elegans
Depositing lab: Paul Sternberg. Depositing organization: California Institute of Technology. Publication: cGAL, a temperature-robust GAL4-UAS system for Caenorhabditis elegans. Wang H, Liu J, Gharib S, Chai CM, Schwarz EM, Pokala N, Sternberg PW. Nat Methods. 2016 Dec 19. doi: 10.1038/nmeth.4109. PubMed 27992408.
Backbone
  Vector backbone: pPD117.01
  Backbone manufacturer: Fire Lab C. elegans Vector Kit
  Backbone size w/o insert (bp): 2778
  Total vector size (bp): 4493
  Vector type: Worm Expression
Growth in bacteria
  Bacterial resistance: Ampicillin, 100 μg/mL
  Growth temperature: 37°C
  Growth strain: DH5alpha
  Copy number: High Copy
Gene/Insert
  Gene/Insert name: 15xUAS-delta pes-10-GFP
  Species: C. elegans (nematode), Synthetic
  Insert size (bp): 1715
  Mutation: GFP(S65C) with three introns for expression in C. elegans
  Promoter: 15xUAS-delta pes-10-GFP
  Cloning method: Restriction Enzyme; 5′ cloning site HindIII (not destroyed); 3′ cloning site EcoRI (not destroyed)
  Sequencing primers: 5′ oHW10f TGAGCGGATAACAATTTCAC; 3′ oHW233r cgaattgggagacggaaagag
Terms and licenses: Academic/Nonprofit Terms; Industry Terms: Not Available to Industry
How to cite: pHW394 (15xUAS::GFP::let-858 3'UTR) was a gift from Paul Sternberg (Addgene plasmid # 85584 ; http://n2t.net/addgene:85584 ; RRID:Addgene_85584)
