>Addgene plasmid #85584 | pHW394 (15xUAS::GFP::let-858 3'UTR) | addgene partial sequence | sequence record 170935 | Addgene Partial NGS Result
CGGAGTACTGTCCTCCGAGCGGAGTACTGTCCTCCGAGCGGAGTACTGTCCTCCGAGCGGAGTACTGTCC
TCCGAGCGGAGTACTGTCCTCCGAGCGGAGACTCCCTAGCCCATGATTACGCCAAGCTACGGGCGGAGTA
CTGTCCTCCGAGCGGAGTACTGTCCTCCGAGCGGAGTACTGTCCTCCGAGCGGAGTACTGTCCTCCGAGC
GGAGTACTGTCCTCCGAGCGGAGACTCCCTAGGGGCGGCCGCACTGACTGGGCCGGCCAAAAATGCATAA
GGTTTTGCTGGCACTGTTCTTTATCTTTCTGGCACCAGCATCCGCACTGGCAGTCTCCGAACCGGCCTGC
AGGTCGATTTTTTGCAAATTACGAGCGTTGTAGGGGGCGGAGCGATAGGTCCTATAGGTTTTGGTATATC
ATCATTCATTCATTCATTGGTACATTCATTTACCCACCTTCCTCTTTCTGAGCTTCTCTGGAGTTCTGTG
CTTCCTTTTTCCCTTATCTTTATACTGTAATTTTTAACTTTCAGGCATTGATTGGCGCGCCTCTAGAGGA
TCCCCGGGATTGGCCAAAGGACCCAAAGGTATGTTTCGAATGATACTAACATAACATAGAACATTTTCAG
GAGGACCCTTGGCTAGCGTCGACGGTACCGGTAGAAAAAATGAGTAAAGGAGAAGAACTTTTCACTGGAG
TTGTCCCAATTCTTGTTGAATTAGATGGTGATGTTAATGGGCACAAATTTTCTGTCAGTGGAGAGGGTGA
AGGTGATGCAACATACGGAAAACTTACCCTTAAATTTATTTGCACTACTGGAAAACTACCTGTTCCATGG
GTAAGTTTAAACATATATATACTAACTAACCCTGATTATTTAAATTTTCAGCCAACACTTGTCACTACTT
TCTGTTATGGTGTTCAATGCTTCTCGAGATACCCAGATCATATGAAACGGCATGACTTTTTCAAGAGTGC
CATGCCCGAAGGTTATGTACAGGAAAGAACTATATTTTTCAAAGATGACGGGAACTACAAGACACGTAAG
TTTAAACAGTTCGGTACTAACTAACCATACATATTTAAATTTTCAGGTGCTGAAGTCAAGTTTGAAGGTG
ATACCCTTGTTAATAGAATCGAGTTAAAAGGTATTGATTTTAAAGAAGATGGAAACATTCTTGGACACAA
ATTGGAATACAACTATAACTCACACAATGTATACATCATGGCAGACAAACAAAAGAATGGAATCAAAGTT
GTAAGTTTAAACATGATTTTACTAACTAACTAATCTGATTTAAATTTTCAGAACTTCAAAATTAGACACA
ACATTGAAGATGGAAGCGTTCAACTAGCAGACCATTATCAACAAAATACTCCAATTGGCGATGGCCCTGT
CCTTTTACCAGACAACCATTACCTGTCCACACAATCTGCCCTTTCGAAAGATCCCAACGAAAAGAGAGAC
CACATGGTCCTTCTTGAGTTTGTAACAGCTGCTGGGATTACACATGGCATGGATGAACTATACAAATAGC
ATTCGTAGAATTCGCTAGCCGGCCATACAAGTAATCCGGATGATCGACGCCAACGTCGTTGAATTTTCAA
ATTTTAAATACTGAATATTTGTTTTTTTTCCTATTATTTATTTATTCTCTTTGTGTTTTTTTTCTTGCTT
TCTAAAAAATTAATTCAATCCAAATCTAAACATTTTTTTTTCTCTTTCCGTCTCCCAATTCGTATTCCGC
TCCTCTCATCTGAACACAATGTGCAAGTTTATTTATCTTCTCGCTTTCATTTCATTAGGACGTGGGGGGA
ATTGGTGGAAGGGGGAAACACACAAAAGGATGATGGAAATGAAATAAGGACACACAATATGCAACAACAT
TCAATTCAGAAATATGGAGGAAGGTTTAAAAGAAAACATAAAAATATATAGAGGAGGAAGGAAAACTAGT
AAAAAATAAGCAAAGAAATTAGGCGAACGATGAGAATTGTCCTCGCTTGGGCCCAAAAGGCCTTTTTTTT
TTGGCGCCGACGTCAGGTGGCACTTTTCGGGGAAATGTGCGCGGAACCCCTATTTGTTTATTTTTCTAAA
TACATTCAAATATGTATCCGCTCATGAGACAATAACCCTGATAAATGCTTCAATAATATTGAAAAAGGAA
GAGTATGAGTATTCAACATTTCCGTGTCGCCCTTATTCCCTTTTTTGCGGCATTTTGCCTTCCTGTTTTT
GCTCACCCAGAAACGCTGGTGAAAGTAAAAGATGCTGAAGATCAGTTGGGTGCACGAGTGGGTTACATCG
AACTGGATCTCAACAGCGGTAAGATCCTTGAGAGTTTTCGCCCCGAAGAACGTTTTCCAATGATGAGCAC
TTTTAAAGTTCTGCTATGTGGCGCGGTATTATCCCGTATTGACGCCGGGCAAGAGCAACTCGGTCGCCGC
ATACACTATTCTCAGAATGACTTGGTTGAGTACTCACCAGTCACAGAAAAGCATCTTACGGATGGCATGA
CAGTAAGAGAATTATGCAGTGCTGCCATAACCATGAGTGATAACACTGCGGCCAACTTACTTCTGACAAC
GATCGGAGGACCGAAGGAGCTAACCGCTTTTTTGCACAACATGGGGGATCATGTAACTCGCCTTGATCGT
TGGGAACCGGAGCTGAATGAAGCCATACCAAACGACGAGCGTGACACCACGATGCCTGTAGCAATGGCAA
CAACGTTGCGCAAACTATTAACTGGCGAACTACTTACTCTAGCTTCCCGGCAACAATTAATAGACTGGAT
GGAGGCGGATAAAGTTGCAGGACCACTTCTGCGCTCGGCCCTTCCGGCTGGCTGGTTTATTGCTGATAAA
TCTGGAGCCGGTGAGCGTGGGTCTCGCGGTATCATTGCAGCACTGGGGCCAGATGGTAAGCCCTCCCGTA
TCGTAGTTATCTACACGACGGGGAGTCAGGCAACTATGGATGAACGAAATAGACAGATCGCTGAGATAGG
TGCCTCACTGATTAAGCATTGGTAACTGTCAGACCAAGTTTACTCATATATACTTTAGATTGATTTAAAA
CTTCATTTTTAATTTAAAAGGATCTAGGTGAAGATCCTTTTTGATAATCTCATGACCAAAATCCCTTAAC
GTGAGTTTTCGTTCCACTGAGCGTCAGACCCCGTAGAAAAGATCAAAGGATCTTCTTGAGATCCTTTTTT
TCTGCGCGTAATCTGCTGCTTGCAAACAAAAAAACCACCGCTACCAGCGGTGGTTTGTTTGCCGGATCAA
GAGCTACCAACTCTTTTTCCGAAGGTAACTGGCTTCAGCAGAGCGCAGATACCAAATACTGTTCTTCTAG
TGTAGCCGTAGTTAGGCCACCACTTCAAGAACTCTGTAGCACCGCCTACATACCTCGCTCTGCTAATCCT
GTTACCAGTGGCTGCTGCCAGTGGCGATAAGTCGTGTCTTACCGGGTTGGACTCAAGACGATAGTTACCG
GATAAGGCGCAGCGGTCGGGCTGAACGGGGGGTTCGTGCACACAGCCCAGCTTGGAGCGAACGACCTACA
CCGAACTGAGATACCTACAGCGTGAGCTATGAGAAAGCGCCACGCTTCCCGAAGGGAGAAAGGCGGACAG
GTATCCGGTAAGCGGCAGGGTCGGAACAGGAGAGCGCACGAGGGAGCTTCCAGGGGGAAACGCCTGGTAT
CTTTATAGTCCTGTCGGGTTTCGCCACCTCTGACTTGAGCGTCGATTTTTGTGATGCTCGTCAGGGGGGC
GGAGCCTATGGAAAAACGCCAGCAACGCGGCCTTTTTACGGTTCCTGGCCTTTTGCTGGCCTTTTGCTCA
CATGTTCTTTCCTGCGTTATCCCCTGATTCTGTGGATAACCGTATTACCGCCTTTGAGTGAGCTGATACC
GCTCGCCGCAGCCGAACGACCGAGCGCAGCGAGTCAGTGAGCGAGGAAGCGGAAGAGCGCCCAATACGCA
AACCGCCTCTCCCCGCGCGTTGGCCGATTCATTAATGCAGCTGGCACGACAGGTTTCCCGACTGGAAAGC
GGGCAGTGAGCGCAACGCAATTAATGTGAGTTAGCTCACTCATTAGGCACCCCAGGCTTTACACTTTATG
CTTCCGGCTCGTATGTTGTGTGGAATTGTGAGCGGATAACAATTTCACACAGGAAACAGCTATGACCATG
ATTACGCCAAGCTGTAAGTTTAAACATGATCTTACTAACTAACTATTCTCATTTAAATTTTCAGAGCTTA
AAAATGGCTGAAATCACTCACAACGATGGATACGCTAACAACTTGGAAATGAAATAAGCTTGCTA
